>Addgene plasmid #110342 | pQC V5 MCS IRES Puro | depositor full sequence | sequence record 207708 | pQC V5 MCS IRES Puro sequence 7067 bps
TCCGCGTTACATAACTTACGGTAAATGGCCCGCCTGGCTGACCGCCCAACGACCCCCGCCCATTGACGTC
AATAATGACGTATGTTCCCATAGTAACGCCAATAGGGACTTTCCATTGACGTCAATGGGTGGAGTATTTA
CGGTAAACTGCCCACTTGGCAGTACATCAAGTGTATCATATGCCAAGTACGCCCCCTATTGACGTCAATG
ACGGTAAATGGCCCGCTCTGGCATTATGCCCAGTACATGACCTTATGGGACTTTCCTACTTGGCAGTACA
TCTACGTATTAGTCATCGCTATTACCATGGTGATGCGGTTTTGGCAGTACATCAATGGGCGTGGATAGCG
GTTTGACTCACGGGGATTTCCAAGTCTCCACCCCATTGACGTCAATGGGAGTTTGTTTTGGCACCAAAAT
CAACGGGACTTTCCAAAATGTCGTAACAACTCCGCCCCATTGACGCAAATGGGCGGTAGGCGTGTACGGT
GGGAGGTCTATATAAGCAGAGCTCAATAAAAGAGCCCACAACCCCTCACTCGGCGCGCCAGTCTTCCGAT
AGACTGCGTCGCCCGGGTACCCGTATTCCCAATAAAGCCTCTTGCTGTTTGCATCCGAATCGTGGTCTCG
CTGTTCCTTGGGAGGGTCTCCTCTGAGTGATTGACTACCCACGACGGGGGTCTTTCATTTGGGGGCTCGT
CCGGGATTTGGAGACCCCTGCCCAGGGACCACCGACCCACCACCGGGAGGTAAGCTGGCCAGCAACTTAT
CTGTGTCTGTCCGATTGTCTAGTGTCTATGTTTGATGTTATGCGCCTGCGTCTGTACTAGTTAGCTAACT
AGCTCTGTATCTGGCGGACCCGTGGTGGAACTGACGAGTTCTGAACACCCGGCCGCAACCCTGGGAGACG
TCCCAGGGACTTTGGGGGCCGTTTTTGTGGCCCGACCTGAGGAAGGGAGTCGATGTGGAATCCGACCCCG
TCAGGATATGTGGTTCTGGTAGGAGACGAGAACCTAAAACAGTTCCCGCCTCCGTCTGAATTTTTGCTTT
CGGTTTGGAACCGAAGCCGCGCGTCTTGTCTGCTGCAGCGCTGCAGCATCGTTCTGTGTTGTCTCTGTCT
GACTGTGTTTCTGTATTTGTCTGAAAATTAGGGCCAGACTGTTACCACTCCCTTAAGTTTGACCTTAGGT
CACTGGAAAGATGTCGAGCGGATCGCTCACAACCAGTCGGTAGATGTCAAGAAGAGACGTTGGGTTACCT
TCTGCTCTGCAGAATGGCCAACCTTTAACGTCGGATGGCCGCGAGACGGCACCTTTAACCGAGACCTCAT
CACCCAGGTTAAGATCAAGGTCTTTTCACCTGGCCCGCATGGACACCCAGACCAGGTCCCCTACATCGTG
ACCTGGGAAGCCTTGGCTTTTGACCCCCCTCCCTGGGTCAAGCCCTTTGTACACCCTAAGCCTCCGCCTC
CTCTTCCTCCATCCGCCCCGTCTCTCCCCCTTGAACCTCCTCGTTCGACCCCGCCTCGATCCTCCCTTTA
TCCAGCCCTCACTCCTTCTCTAGGCGCCGGAATTGAAGATCTGGGGGATCGATCCTCTAGAGTCCGTTAC
ATAACTTACGGTAAATGGCCCGCCTGGCTGACCGCCCAACGACCCCCGCCCATTGACGTCAATAATGACG
TATGTTCCCATAGTAACGCCAATAGGGACTTTCCATTGACGTCAATGGGTGGAGTATTTACGGTAAACTG
CCCACTTGGCAGTACATCAAGTGTATCATATGCCAAGTACGCCCCCTATTGACGTCAATGACGGTAAATG
GCCCGCCTGGCATTATGCCCAGTACATGACCTTATGGGACTTTCCTACTTGGCAGTACATCTACGTATTA
GTCATCGCTATTACCATGGTGATGCGGTTTTGGCAGTACATCAATGGGCGTGGATAGCGGTTTGACTCAC
GGGGATTTCCAAGTCTCCACCCCATTGACGTCAATGGGAGTTTGTTTTGGCACCAAAATCAACGGGACTT
TCCAAAATGTCGTAACAACTCCGCCCCATTGACGCAAATGGGCGGTAGGCGTGTACGGTGGGAGGTCTAT
ATAAGCAGAGCTCGTTTAGTGAACCGTCAGATCGCCTGGAGACGCCATCCACGCTGTTTTGACCTCCATA
GAAGACACCGGGACCGATCCAGCCTCCGCGGCCGGGAACGGTGCATTGGAACGGACCTGCAGGAATTGAT
CCGCGGCCGCACCGGGGATCACCATGGGTAAGCCTATCCCTAACCCTCTCCTCGGTCTCGATTCTACGGG
ATCCGGTTCTAGAGCCACCGGTTGTATGGAGTTTAAACTCCAAAGCATCGATGGTAGCGGCCGCGGTGAA
TTCTGATTAATTCCGCCCCTCTCCCTCCCCCCCCCCTAACGTTACTGGCCGAAGCCGCTTGGAATAAGGC
CGGTGTGCGTTTGTCTATATGTTATTTTCCACCATATTGCCGTCTTTTGGCAATGTGAGGGCCCGGAAAC
CTGGCCCTGTCTTCTTGACGAGCATTCCTAGGGGTCTTTCCCCTCTCGCCAAAGGAATGCAAGGTCTGTT
GAATGTCGTGAAGGAAGCAGTTCCTCTGGAAGCTTCTTGAAGACAAACAACGTCTGTAGCGACCCTTTGC
AGGCAGCGGAACCCCCCACCTGGCGACAGGTGCCTCTGCGGCCAAAAGCCACGTGTATAAGATACACCTG
CAAAGGCGGCACAACCCCAGTGCCACGTTGTGAGTTGGATAGTTGTGGAAAGAGTCAAATGGCTCTCCTC
AAGCGTATTCAACAAGGGGCTGAAGGATGCCCAGAAGGTACCCCATTGTATGGGATCTGATCTGGGGCCT
CGGTGCACATGCTTTACATGTGTTTAGTCGAGGTTAAAAAACGTCTAGGCCCCCCGAACCACGGGGACGT
GGTTTTCCTTTGAAAAACACGATGATAAGCTTGATCACGCGTCTCGAGATCACCGGAGCTTACCATGACC
GAGTACAAGCCCACGGTGCGCCTCGCCACCCGCGACGACGTCCCCAGGGCCGTACGCACCCTCGCCGCCG
CGTTCGCCGACTACCCCGCCACGCGCCACACCGTCGATCCGGACCGCCACATCGAGCGGGTCACCGAGCT
GCAAGAACTCTTCCTCACGCGCGTCGGGCTCGACATCGGCAAGGTGTGGGTCGCGGACGACGGCGCCGCG
GTGGCGGTCTGGACCACGCCGGAGAGCGTCGAAGCGGGGGCGGTGTTCGCCGAGATCGGCCCGCGCATGG
CCGAGTTGAGCGGTTCCCGGCTGGCCGCGCAGCAACAGATGGAAGGCCTCCTGGCGCCGCACCGGCCCAA
GGAGCCCGCGTGGTTCCTGGCCACCGTCGGCGTCTCGCCCGACCACCAGGGCAAGGGTCTGGGCAGCGCC
GTCGTGCTCCCCGGAGTGGAGGCGGCCGAGCGCGCCGGGGTGCCCGCCTTCCTGGAGACCTCCGCGCCCC
GCAACCTCCCCTTCTACGAGCGGCTCGGCTTCACCGTCACCGCCGACGTCGAGGTGCCCGAAGGACCGCG
CACCTGGTGCATGACCCGCAAGCCCGGTGCCTGACGCCCGCCCCACGACCCGCAGCGCCCGACCGAAAGG
AGCGCACGACCCCATGCATCGATCAGTGGTCCAGGCTCTAGTTTTGACTCAACAATATCACCAGCTGAAG
CCTATAGAGTACGAGCCATAGATAAAATAAAAGATTTTATTTAGTCTCCAGAAAAAGGGGGGAATGAAAG
ACCCCACCTGTAGGTTTGGCAAGCTAGCTTAAGTAACGCCATTTTGCAAGGCATGGAAAAATACATAACT
GAGAATAGAGAAGTTCAGATCAAGGTCAGGAACAGATGGAACAGGGTCGACCCTAGAGAACCATCAGATG
TTTCCAGGGTGCCCCAAGGACCTGAAATGACCCTGTGCCTTATTTGAACTAACCAATCAGTTCGCTTCTC
GCTTCTGTTCGCGCGCTTCTGCTCCCCGAGCTCAATAAAAGAGCCCACAACCCCTCACTCGGGGCGCCAG
TCCTCCGATTGACTGAGTCGCCCGGGTACCCGTGTATCCAATAAACCCTCTTGCAGTTGCATCCGACTTG
TGGTCTCGCTGTTCCTTGGGAGGGTCTCCTCTGAGTGATTGACTACCCGTCAGCGGGGGTCTTTCATTTG
GGGGCTCGTCCGGGATCGGGAGACCCCTGCCCAGGGACCACCGACCCACCACCGGGAGGTAAGCTGGCTG
CCTCGCGCGTTTCGGTGATGACGGTGAAAACCTCTGACACATGCAGCTCCCGGAGACGGTCACAGCTTGT
CTGTAAGCGGATGCCGGGAGCAGACAAGCCCGTCAGGGCGCGTCAGCGGGTGTTGGCGGGTGTCGGGGCG
CAGCCATGACCCAGTCACGTAGCGATAGCGGAGTGTAGATCCGGCTGTGGAATGTGTGTCAGTTAGGGTG
TGGAAAGTCCCCAGGCTCCCCAGCAGGCAGAAGTATGCAAAGCATGCATCTCAATTAGTCAGCAACCAGG
TGTGGAAAGTCCCCAGGCTCCCCAGCAGGCAGAAGTATGCAAAGCATGCATCTCAATTAGTCAGCAACCA
TAGTCCCGCCCCTAACTCCGCCCATCCCGCCCCTAACTCCGCCCAGTTCCGCCCATTCTCCGCCCCATGG
CTGACTAATTTTTTTTATTTATGCAGAGGCCGAGGCCGCCTCGGCCTCTGAGCTATTCCAGAAGTAGTGA
GGAGGCTTTTTTGGAGGCCTAGGCTTTTGCAAAAAGCTTACTGGCTTAACTATGCGGCATCAGAGCAGAT
TGTACTGAGAGTGCACCATATGCGGTGTGAAATACCGCACAGATGCGTAAGGAGAAAATACCGCATCAGG
CGCTCTTCCGCTTCCTCGCTCACTGACTCGCTGCGCTCGGTCGTTCGGCTGCGGCGAGCGGTATCAGCTC
ACTCAAAGGCGGTAATACGGTTATCCACAGAATCAGGGGATAACGCAGGAAAGAACATGTGAGCAAAAGG
CCAGCAAAAGGCCAGGAACCGTAAAAAGGCCGCGTTGCTGGCGTTTTTCCATAGGCTCCGCCCCCCTGAC
GAGCATCACAAAAATCGACGCTCAAGTCAGAGGTGGCGAAACCCGACAGGACTATAAAGATACCAGGCGT
TTCCCCCTGGAAGCTCCCTCGTGCGCTCTCCTGTTCCGACCCTGCCGCTTACCGGATACCTGTCCGCCTT
TCTCCCTTCGGGAAGCGTGGCGCTTTCTCATAGCTCACGCTGTAGGTATCTCAGTTCGGTGTAGGTCGTT
CGCTCCAAGCTGGGCTGTGTGCACGAACCCCCCGTTCAGCCCGACCGCTGCGCCTTATCCGGTAACTATC
GTCTTGAGTCCAACCCGGTAAGACACGACTTATCGCCACTGGCAGCAGCCACTGGTAACAGGATTAGCAG
AGCGAGGTATGTAGGCGGTGCTACAGAGTTCTTGAAGTGGTGGCCTAACTACGGCTACACTAGAAGGACA
GTATTTGGTATCTGCGCTCTGCTGAAGCCAGTTACCTTCGGAAAAAGAGTTGGTAGCTCTTGATCCGGCA
AACAAACCACCGCTGGTAGCGGTGGTTTTTTTGTTTGCAAGCAGCAGATTACGCGCAGAAAAAAAGGATC
TCAAGAAGATCCTTTGATCTTTTCTACGGGGTCTGACGCTCAGTGGAACGAAAACTCACGTTAAGGGATT
TTGGTCATGAGATTATCAAAAAGGATCTTCACCTAGATCCTTTTAAATTAAAAATGAAGTTTTAAATCAA
TCTAAAGTATATATGAGTAAACTTGGTCTGACAGTTACCAATGCTTAATCAGTGAGGCACCTATCTCAGC
GATCTGTCTATTTCGTTCATCCATAGTTGCCTGACTCCCCGTCGTGTAGATAACTACGATACGGGAGGGC
TTACCATCTGGCCCCAGTGCTGCAATGATACCGCGAGACCCACGCTCACCGGCTCCAGATTTATCAGCAA
TAAACCAGCCAGCCGGAAGGGCCGAGCGCAGAAGTGGTCCTGCAACTTTATCCGCCTCCATCCAGTCTAT
TAATTGTTGCCGGGAAGCTAGAGTAAGTAGTTCGCCAGTTAATAGTTTGCGCAACGTTGTTGCCATTGCT
GCAGGCATCGTGGTGTCACGCTCGTCGTTTGGTATGGCTTCATTCAGCTCCGGTTCCCAACGATCAAGGC
GAGTTACATGATCCCCCATGTTGTGCAAAAAAGCGGTTAGCTCCTTCGGTCCTCCGATCGTTGTCAGAAG
TAAGTTGGCCGCAGTGTTATCACTCATGGTTATGGCAGCACTGCATAATTCTCTTACTGTCATGCCATCC
GTAAGATGCTTTTCTGTGACTGGTGAGTACTCAACCAAGTCATTCTGAGAATAGTGTATGCGGCGACCGA
GTTGCTCTTGCCCGGCGTCAACACGGGATAATACCGCGCCACATAGCAGAACTTTAAAAGTGCTCATCAT
TGGAAAACGTTCTTCGGGGCGAAAACTCTCAAGGATCTTACCGCTGTTGAGATCCAGTTCGATGTAACCC
ACTCGTGCACCCAACTGATCTTCAGCATCTTTTACTTTCACCAGCGTTTCTGGGTGAGCAAAAACAGGAA
GGCAAAATGCCGCAAAAAAGGGAATAAGGGCGACACGGAAATGTTGAATACTCATACTCTTCCTTTTTCA
ATATTATTGAAGCATTTATCAGGGTTATTGTCTCATGAGCGGATACATATTTGAATGTATTTAGAAAAAT
AAACAAATAGGGGTTCCGCGCACATTTCCCCGAAAAGTGCCACCTGACGTCTAAGAAACCATTATTATCA
TGACATTAACCTATAAAAATAGGCGTATCACGAGGCCCTTTCGTCTTCAAGAATTAGCTTGGCCATTGCA
TACGTTGTATCCATATCATAATATGTACATTTATATTGGCTCATGTCCAACATTACCGCCATGTTGACAT
TGATTATTGACTAGTTATTAATAGTAATCAATTACGGGGTCATTAGTTCATAGCCCATATATGGAGT
Features (pLannotate 1.2.2; 19 found; start..end, strand, type, name):
    310..513     +  promoter       CMV promoter: human cytomegalovirus (CMV) immediate early promoter
    514..689     +  LTR            5' LTR (truncated): truncated long terminal repeat from Moloney murine sarcoma virus
    811..1085    +  misc_feature   MESV Ψ (fragment): packaging signal of murine embryonic stem cell virus
   1152..1568    +  CDS            gag (truncated): truncated Moloney murine leukemia virus (MMLV) gag gene lacking the start codon
   1605..1908    +  enhancer       CMV enhancer: human cytomegalovirus immediate early enhancer
   1909..2112    +  promoter       CMV promoter: human cytomegalovirus (CMV) immediate early promoter
   2267..2308    +  CDS            V5 tag: epitope tag from simian virus 5
   2396..2968    +  misc_feature   IRES: internal ribosome entry site (IRES) of the encephalomyocarditis virus (EMCV)
   3005..3604    +  CDS            PuroR: puromycin N-acetyltransferase; pac from Streptomyces alboniger; confers resistance to puromycin
   3662..3731    +  CDS            env (fragment): murine leukemia virus gPr80 envelope polyprotein precursor; env; proteolytically cleaved into gp70SU and p15TM subunits
   3773..4198    +  LTR            3' LTR (ΔU3): self-inactivating 3' long terminal repeat (LTR) from Moloney murine leukemia virus
   4267..4307    +  CDS            rop (fragment): Rop protein, which maintains plasmids at low copy number; rop
   4409..4447    +  misc_feature   bom (fragment): basis of mobility region from pBR322
   4464..4793    +  promoter       SV40 promoter: SV40 enhancer and early promoter
   4799..4900    +  misc_feature   bom (fragment): basis of mobility region from pBR322
   5086..5674    -  rep_origin     ori: high-copy-number ColE1/pMB1/pBR322/pUC origin of replication
   5845..6705    -  CDS            AmpR: β-lactamase; bla; confers resistance to ampicillin, carbenicillin, and related antibiotics
   6706..6810    -  promoter       AmpR promoter: bla
   6996..309     +  enhancer       CMV enhancer (across the origin): human cytomegalovirus immediate early enhancer
