>Addgene plasmid #110342 | pQC V5 MCS IRES Puro | addgene full sequence | sequence record 218292 | Addgene NGS Result
GACATTGATTATTGACTAGTTATTAATAGTAATCAATTACGGGGTCATTAGTTCATAGCCCATATATGGA
GTTCCGCGTTACATAACTTACGGTAAATGGCCCGCCTGGCTGACCGCCCAACGACCCCCGCCCATTGACG
TCAATAATGACGTATGTTCCCATAGTAACGCCAATAGGGACTTTCCATTGACGTCAATGGGTGGAGTATT
TACGGTAAACTGCCCACTTGGCAGTACATCAAGTGTATCATATGCCAAGTACGCCCCCTATTGACGTCAA
TGACGGTAAATGGCCCGCCTGGCATTATGCCCAGTACATGACCTTATGGGACTTTCCTACTTGGCAGTAC
ATCTACGTATTAGTCATCGCTATTACCATGGTGATGCGGTTTTGGCAGTACATCAATGGGCGTGGATAGC
GGTTTGACTCACGGGGATTTCCAAGTCTCCACCCCATTGACGTCAATGGGAGTTTGTTTTGGCACCAAAA
TCAACGGGACTTTCCAAAATGTCGTAACAACTCCGCCCCATTGACGCAAATGGGCGGTAGGCGTGTACGG
TGGGAGGTCTATATAAGCAGAGCTCAATAAAAGAGCCCACAACCCCTCACTCGGCGCGCCAGTCTTCCGA
TAGACTGCGTCGCCCGGGTACCCGTATTCCCAATAAAGCCTCTTGCTGTTTGCATCCGAATCGTGGTCTC
GCTGTTCCTTGGGAGGGTCTCCTCTGAGTGATTGACTACCCACGACGGGGGTCTTTCATTTGGGGGCTCG
TCCGGGATTTGGAGACCCCTGCCCAGGGACCACCGACCCACCACCGGGAGGTAAGCTGGCCAGCAACTTA
TCTGTGTCTGTCCGATTGTCTAGTGTCTATGTTTGATGTTATGCGCCTGCGTCTGTACTAGTTAGCTAAC
TAGCTCTGTATCTGGCGGACCCGTGGTGGAACTGACGAGTTCTGAACACCCGGCCGCAACCCTGGGAGAC
GTCCCAGGGACTTTGGGGGCCGTTTTTGTGGCCCGACCTGAGGAAGGGAGTCGATGTGGAATCCGACCCC
GTCAGGATATGTGGTTCTGGTAGGAGACGAGAACCTAAAACAGTTCCCGCCTCCGTCTGAATTTTTGCTT
TCGGTTTGGAACCGAAGCCGCGCGTCTTGTCTGCTGCAGCGCTGCAGCATCGTTCTGTGTTGTCTCTGTC
TGACTGTGTTTCTGTATTTGTCTGAAAATTAGGGCCAGACTGTTACCACTCCCTTAAGTTTGACCTTAGG
TCACTGGAAAGATGTCGAGCGGATCGCTCACAACCAGTCGGTAGATGTCAAGAAGAGACGTTGGGTTACC
TTCTGCTCTGCAGAATGGCCAACCTTTAACGTCGGATGGCCGCGAGACGGCACCTTTAACCGAGACCTCA
TCACCCAGGTTAAGATCAAGGTCTTTTCACCTGGCCCGCATGGACACCCAGACCAGGTCCCCTACATCGT
GACCTGGGAAGCCTTGGCTTTTGACCCCCCTCCCTGGGTCAAGCCCTTTGTACACCCTAAGCCTCCGCCT
CCTCTTCCTCCATCCGCCCCGTCTCTCCCCCTTGAACCTCCTCGTTCGACCCCGCCTCGATCCTCCCTTT
ATCCAGCCCTCACTCCTTCTCTAGGCGCCGGAATTGAAGATCTGGGGGATCGATCCTCTAGAGTCCGTTA
CATAACTTACGGTAAATGGCCCGCCTGGCTGACCGCCCAACGACCCCCGCCCATTGACGTCAATAATGAC
GTATGTTCCCATAGTAACGCCAATAGGGACTTTCCATTGACGTCAATGGGTGGAGTATTTACGGTAAACT
GCCCACTTGGCAGTACATCAAGTGTATCATATGCCAAGTACGCCCCCTATTGACGTCAATGACGGTAAAT
GGCCCGCCTGGCATTATGCCCAGTACATGACCTTATGGGACTTTCCTACTTGGCAGTACATCTACGTATT
AGTCATCGCTATTACCATGGTGATGCGGTTTTGGCAGTACATCAATGGGCGTGGATAGCGGTTTGACTCA
CGGGGATTTCCAAGTCTCCACCCCATTGACGTCAATGGGAGTTTGTTTTGGCACCAAAATCAACGGGACT
TTCCAAAATGTCGTAACAACTCCGCCCCATTGACGCAAATGGGCGGTAGGCGTGTACGGTGGGAGGTCTA
TATAAGCAGAGCTCGTTTAGTGAACCGTCAGATCGCCTGGAGACGCCATCCACGCTGTTTTGACCTCCAT
AGAAGACACCGGGACCGATCCAGCCTCCGCGGCCGGGAACGGTGCATTGGAACGGACCTGCAGGAATTGA
TCCGCGGCCGCACCGGGGATCACCATGGGTAAGCCTATCCCTAACCCTCTCCTCGGTCTCGATTCTACGG
GATCCGGTTCTAGAGCCACCGGTTGTATGGAGTTTAAACTCCAAAGCATCGATGGTAGCGGCCGCGGTGA
ATTCTGATTAATTCCGCCCCCCCCCCCCTAACGTTACTGGCCGAAGCCGCTTGGAATAAGGCCGGTGTGC
GTTTGTCTATATGTTATTTTCCACCATATTGCCGTCTTTTGGCAATGTGAGGGCCCGGAAACCTGGCCCT
GTCTTCTTGACGAGCATTCCTAGGGGTCTTTCCCCTCTCGCCAAAGGAATGCAAGGTCTGTTGAATGTCG
TGAAGGAAGCAGTTCCTCTGGAAGCTTCTTGAAGACAAACAACGTCTGTAGCGACCCTTTGCAGGCAGCG
GAACCCCCCACCTGGCGACAGGTGCCTCTGCGGCCAAAAGCCACGTGTATAAGATACACCTGCAAAGGCG
GCACAACCCCAGTGCCACGTTGTGAGTTGGATAGTTGTGGAAAGAGTCAAATGGCTCTCCTCAAGCGTAT
TCAACAAGGGGCTGAAGGATGCCCAGAAGGTACCCCATTGTATGGGATCTGATCTGGGGCCTCGGTGCAC
ATGCTTTACATGTGTTTAGTCGAGGTTAAAAAAACGTCTAGGCCCCCCGAACCACGGGGACGTGGTTTTC
CTTTGAAAAACACGATGATAAGCTTGATCACGCGTCTCGAGATGATCCACCGGAGCTTACCATGACCGAG
TACAAGCCCACGGTGCGCCTCGCCACCCGCGACGACGTCCCCAGGGCCGTACGCACCCTCGCCGCCGCGT
TCGCCGACTACCCCGCCACGCGCCACACCGTCGATCCGGACCGCCACATCGAGCGGGTCACCGAGCTGCA
AGAACTCTTCCTCACGCGCGTCGGGCTCGACATCGGCAAGGTGTGGGTCGCGGACGACGGCGCCGCGGTG
GCGGTCTGGACCACGCCGGAGAGCGTCGAAGCGGGGGCGGTGTTCGCCGAGATCGGCCCGCGCATGGCCG
AGTTGAGCGGTTCCCGGCTGGCCGCGCAGCAACAGATGGAAGGCCTCCTGGCGCCGCACCGGCCCAAGGA
GCCCGCGTGGTTCCTGGCCACCGTCGGCGTCTCGCCCGACCACCAGGGCAAGGGTCTGGGCAGCGCCGTC
GTGCTCCCCGGAGTGGAGGCGGCCGAGCGCGCCGGGGTGCCCGCCTTCCTGGAGACCTCCGCGCCCCGCA
ACCTCCCCTTCTACGAGCGGCTCGGCTTCACCGTCACCGCCGACGTCGAGGTGCCCGAAGGACCGCGCAC
CTGGTGCATGACCCGCAAGCCCGGTGCCTGACGCCCGCCCCACGACCCGCAGCGCCCGACCGAAAGGAGC
GCACGACCCCATGCATCGATCAGTGGTCCAGGCTCTAGTTTTGACTCAACAATATCACCAGCTGAAGCCT
ATAGAGTACGAGCCATAGATAAAATAAAAGATTTTATTTAGTCTCCAGAAAAAGGGGGGAATGAAAGACC
CCACCTGTAGGTTTGGCAAGCTAGCTTAAGTAACGCCATTTTGCAAGGCATGGAAAAATACATAACTGAG
AATAGAGAAGTTCAGATCAAGGTCAGGAACAGATGGAACAGGGTCGACCCTAGAGAACCATCAGATGTTT
CCAGGGTGCCCCAAGGACCTGAAATGACCCTGTGCCTTATTTGAACTAACCAATCAGTTCGCTTCTCGCT
TCTGTTCGCGCGCTTCTGCTCCCCGAGCTCAATAAAAGAGCCCACAACCCCTCACTCGGGGCGCCAGTCC
TCCGATTGACTGAGTCGCCCGGGTACCCGTGTATCCAATAAACCCTCTTGCAGTTGCATCCGACTTGTGG
TCTCGCTGTTCCTTGGGAGGGTCTCCTCTGAGTGATTGACTACCCGTCAGCGGGGGTCTTTCATTTGGGG
GCTCGTCCGGGATCGGGAGACCCCTGCCCAGGGACCACCGACCCACCACCGGGAGGTAAGCTGGCTGCCT
CGCGCGTTTCGGTGATGACGGTGAAAACCTCTGACACATGCAGCTCCCGGAGACGGTCACAGCTTGTCTG
TAAGCGGATGCCGGGAGCAGACAAGCCCGTCAGGGCGCGTCAGCGGGTGTTGGCGGGTGTCGGGGCGCAG
CCATGACCCAGTCACGTAGCGATAGCGGAGTGTAGATCCGGCTGTGGAATGTGTGTCAGTTAGGGTGTGG
AAAGTCCCCAGGCTCCCCAGCAGGCAGAAGTATGCAAAGCATGCATCTCAATTAGTCAGCAACCAGGTGT
GGAAAGTCCCCAGGCTCCCCAGCAGGCAGAAGTATGCAAAGCATGCATCTCAATTAGTCAGCAACCATAG
TCCCGCCCCTAACTCCGCCCATCCCGCCCCTAACTCCGCCCAGTTCCGCCCATTCTCCGCCCCATGGCTG
ACTAATTTTTTTTATTTATGCAGAGGCCGAGGCCGCCTCGGCCTCTGAGCTATTCCAGAAGTAGTGAGGA
GGCTTTTTTGGAGGCCTAGGCTTTTGCAAAAAGCTTACTGGCTTAACTATGCGGCATCAGAGCAGATTGT
ACTGAGAGTGCACCATATGCGGTGTGAAATACCGCACAGATGCGTAAGGAGAAAATACCGCATCAGGCGC
TCTTCCGCTTCCTCGCTCACTGACTCGCTGCGCTCGGTCGTTCGGCTGCGGCGAGCGGTATCAGCTCACT
CAAAGGCGGTAATACGGTTATCCACAGAATCAGGGGATAACGCAGGAAAGAACATGTGAGCAAAAGGCCA
GCAAAAGGCCAGGAACCGTAAAAAGGCCGCGTTGCTGGCGTTTTTCCATAGGCTCCGCCCCCCTGACGAG
CATCACAAAAATCGACGCTCAAGTCAGAGGTGGCGAAACCCGACAGGACTATAAAGATACCAGGCGTTTC
CCCCTGGAAGCTCCCTCGTGCGCTCTCCTGTTCCGACCCTGCCGCTTACCGGATACCTGTCCGCCTTTCT
CCCTTCGGGAAGCGTGGCGCTTTCTCATAGCTCACGCTGTAGGTATCTCAGTTCGGTGTAGGTCGTTCGC
TCCAAGCTGGGCTGTGTGCACGAACCCCCCGTTCAGCCCGACCGCTGCGCCTTATCCGGTAACTATCGTC
TTGAGTCCAACCCGGTAAGACACGACTTATCGCCACTGGCAGCAGCCACTGGTAACAGGATTAGCAGAGC
GAGGTATGTAGGCGGTGCTACAGAGTTCTTGAAGTGGTGGCCTAACTACGGCTACACTAGAAGGACAGTA
TTTGGTATCTGCGCTCTGCTGAAGCCAGTTACCTTCGGAAAAAGAGTTGGTAGCTCTTGATCCGGCAAAC
AAACCACCGCTGGTAGCGGTGGTTTTTTTGTTTGCAAGCAGCAGATTACGCGCAGAAAAAAAGGATCTCA
AGAAGATCCTTTGATCTTTTCTACGGGGTCTGACGCTCAGTGGAACGAAAACTCACGTTAAGGGATTTTG
GTCATGAGATTATCAAAAAGGATCTTCACCTAGATCCTTTTAAATTAAAAATGAAGTTTTAAATCAATCT
AAAGTATATATGAGTAAACTTGGTCTGACAGTTACCAATGCTTAATCAGTGAGGCACCTATCTCAGCGAT
CTGTCTATTTCGTTCATCCATAGTTGCCTGACTCCCCGTCGTGTAGATAACTACGATACGGGAGGGCTTA
CCATCTGGCCCCAGTGCTGCAATGATACCGCGAGACCCACGCTCACCGGCTCCAGATTTATCAGCAATAA
ACCAGCCAGCCGGAAGGGCCGAGCGCAGAAGTGGTCCTGCAACTTTATCCGCCTCCATCCAGTCTATTAA
TTGTTGCCGGGAAGCTAGAGTAAGTAGTTCGCCAGTTAATAGTTTGCGCAACGTTGTTGCCATTGCTGCA
GGCATCGTGGTGTCACGCTCGTCGTTTGGTATGGCTTCATTCAGCTCCGGTTCCCAACGATCAAGGCGAG
TTACATGATCCCCCATGTTGTGCAAAAAAGCGGTTAGCTCCTTCGGTCCTCCGATCGTTGTCAGAAGTAA
GTTGGCCGCAGTGTTATCACTCATGGTTATGGCAGCACTGCATAATTCTCTTACTGTCATGCCATCCGTA
AGATGCTTTTCTGTGACTGGTGAGTACTCAACCAAGTCATTCTGAGAATAGTGTATGCGGCGACCGAGTT
GCTCTTGCCCGGCGTCAACACGGGATAATACCGCGCCACATAGCAGAACTTTAAAAGTGCTCATCATTGG
AAAACGTTCTTCGGGGCGAAAACTCTCAAGGATCTTACCGCTGTTGAGATCCAGTTCGATGTAACCCACT
CGTGCACCCAACTGATCTTCAGCATCTTTTACTTTCACCAGCGTTTCTGGGTGAGCAAAAACAGGAAGGC
AAAATGCCGCAAAAAAGGGAATAAGGGCGACACGGAAATGTTGAATACTCATACTCTTCCTTTTTCAATA
TTATTGAAGCATTTATCAGGGTTATTGTCTCATGAGCGGATACATATTTGAATGTATTTAGAAAAATAAA
CAAATAGGGGTTCCGCGCACATTTCCCCGAAAAGTGCCACCTGACGTCTAAGAAACCATTATTATCATGA
CATTAACCTATAAAAATAGGCGTATCACGAGGCCCTTTCGTCTTCAAGAATTAGCTTGGCCATTGCATAC
GTTGTATCCATATCATAATATGTACATTTATATTGGCTCATGTCCAACATTACCGCCATGTT
Features (pLannotate 1.2.2; 19 found; start..end, strand, type, name):
      1..380     +  enhancer       CMV enhancer: human cytomegalovirus immediate early enhancer
    381..584     +  promoter       CMV promoter: human cytomegalovirus (CMV) immediate early promoter
    585..760     +  LTR            5' LTR (truncated): truncated long terminal repeat from Moloney murine sarcoma virus
    882..1156    +  misc_feature   MESV Ψ (fragment): packaging signal of murine embryonic stem cell virus
   1223..1639    +  CDS            gag (truncated): truncated Moloney murine leukemia virus (MMLV) gag gene lacking the start codon
   1676..1979    +  enhancer       CMV enhancer: human cytomegalovirus immediate early enhancer
   1980..2183    +  promoter       CMV promoter: human cytomegalovirus (CMV) immediate early promoter
   2338..2379    +  CDS            V5 tag: epitope tag from simian virus 5
   2569..3031    +  misc_feature   IRES: internal ribosome entry site (IRES) of the encephalomyocarditis virus (EMCV)
   3072..3671    +  CDS            PuroR: puromycin N-acetyltransferase; pac from Streptomyces alboniger; confers resistance to puromycin
   3729..3798    +  CDS            env (fragment): murine leukemia virus gPr80 envelope polyprotein precursor; env; proteolytically cleaved into gp70SU and p15TM subunits
   3840..4265    +  LTR            3' LTR (ΔU3): self-inactivating 3' long terminal repeat (LTR) from Moloney murine leukemia virus
   4334..4374    +  CDS            rop (fragment): Rop protein, which maintains plasmids at low copy number; rop
   4476..4514    +  misc_feature   bom (fragment): basis of mobility region from pBR322
   4531..4860    +  promoter       SV40 promoter: SV40 enhancer and early promoter
   4866..4967    +  misc_feature   bom (fragment): basis of mobility region from pBR322
   5153..5741    -  rep_origin     ori: high-copy-number ColE1/pMB1/pBR322/pUC origin of replication
   5912..6772    -  CDS            AmpR: β-lactamase; bla; confers resistance to ampicillin, carbenicillin, and related antibiotics
   6773..6877    -  promoter       AmpR promoter: bla
