[The description below was written by a language model from this plasmid's Addgene catalogue record and pLannotate feature annotations shown in this document.]
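Description:
pQC V5 MCS IRES Puro is an empty γ-retroviral transfer vector of about 7.1 kb, built on the pQC MCS IRES Puro backbone, for cloning and stably expressing a gene of interest in mammalian cells. It is propagated in E. coli as a high-copy plasmid through a ColE1/pUC-type origin with ampicillin resistance (bla under its own promoter). The backbone also carries an SV40 enhancer/early promoter segment and small remnants of pBR322 rop and bom sequences outside the viral region.

The viral genome is transcribed in packaging cells from a hybrid 5' end in which a CMV enhancer/promoter is fused to a truncated 5' LTR. This is followed by a Ψ packaging signal and a truncated, start-codon-less gag fragment, which typically extends the packaging signal. The 3' LTR has a U3 deletion, so the integrated provirus is self-inactivating and payload expression depends on an internal CMV enhancer/promoter. Downstream of that promoter lies an N-terminal V5 epitope tag with its own start codon, introduced with annealed oligonucleotides at the BamHI site, which was preserved on the 3' side. A multiple cloning site follows, accepting BamHI-AgeI-PmeI-EcoRI restriction cloning or TA cloning after XcmI digestion. An EMCV IRES then drives puromycin N-acetyltransferase from the same transcript, linking puromycin selection to expression of the V5-tagged insert.

Because no viral structural genes are intact, virus production requires separate gag-pol and envelope (for example VSV-G) helper plasmids, as the depositor notes. Sibling vectors offer G418 selection, an untagged version, or a V5-mKO2 fusion. The depositor's and the repository's sequences give the same feature set and differ by only a few bases in length.
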