Addgene plasmid #110342: pQC V5 MCS IRES Puro
Purpose: (Empty Backbone) γ-Retroviral transfer vector for cloning and expressing your gene of interest. V5 N-Terminal tag, IRES-driven Puromycin selection.
Depositing lab: Sandra Martha Gomes Dias. Depositing organization: Centro Nacional de Pesquisa em Energia e Materiais (CNPEM).
Backbone
  Vector backbone: pQC MCS IRES Puro
  Backbone manufacturer: #110343
  Backbone size (bp): 7067
  Modifications to backbone: V5 tag were added over BamHI site (without destruction at 3') with annealed oligos (5' GATCACCATGGGTAAGCCTATCCCTAACCCTCTCCTCGGTCTCGATTCTACGG 3' and 5' GATCCCGTAGAATCGAGACCGAGGAGAGGGTTAGGGATAGGCTTACCCATGGT 3')
  Vector type: Mammalian Expression, Retroviral
  Promoter: CMV
  Selectable markers: Puromycin
  Tag / fusion protein: V5 (N terminal on backbone)
Growth in bacteria
  Bacterial resistance: Ampicillin, 100 μg/mL
  Growth temperature: 37°C
  Growth strain: NEB Stable
  Copy number: High Copy
Gene/Insert
  Cloning method: Restriction Enzyme
  Sequencing primers: 5′ pQC Seq Fow 5'-ACGCCATCCACGCTGTTTTGACCT-3'; 3′ pQC Seq Rev 5'-AAGCGGCTTCGGCCAGTAACGTTA-3'
Resource information
  A portion of this plasmid was derived from a plasmid made by: Used sequences from pQC mKorange IX (Addgene #37344), Dr. Connie Cepko and pLKO.1 - TRC cloning vector (Addgene #10878), Dr. David Root
Terms and licenses: Academic/Nonprofit Terms; Industry Terms: Not Available to Industry
Depositor comments: pQC-based γ-Retroviral transfer vector for cloning and expressing your gene of interest. IRES-driven Puromycin selection. Also available as: V5-mKO2-MCS-IRES-Puro (Addgene #110341) V5 MCS IRES Puro (Addgene #110342) MCS IRES Puro (Addgene #110343) MCS IRES G418 (Addgene #110344) V5 MCS IRES G418 (Addgene #110345) All vectors can be used for TA-cloning (After XcmI cleavage), or BamHI-AgeI-PmeI-EcoRI restriction cloning. Weinberg Lab recommends using pUMVC (Addgene #8449) and VSV-G (#8454) for packaging.
How to cite: pQC V5 MCS IRES Puro was a gift from Sandra Martha Gomes Dias (Addgene plasmid # 110342 ; http://n2t.net/addgene:110342 ; RRID:Addgene_110342)
